>Addgene plasmid #171645 | Lmajor_gp63_10_0460_P460G_D463N_S465A | addgene full sequence | sequence record 338380 | Addgene NGS Result
TGCTCTGATGCCGCATAGTTAAGCCAGTATCTGCTCCCTGCTTGTGTGTTGGAGGTCGCTGAGTAGTGCG
CGAGCAAAATTTAAGCTACAACAAGGCAAGGCTTGACCGACAATTGCATGAAGAATCTGCTTAGGGTTAG
GCGTTTTGCGCTGCTTCGCGATGTACGGGCCAGATATACGCGTTGACATTGATTATTGACTAGTTATTAA
TAGTAATCAATTACGGGGTCATTAGTTCATAGCCCATATATGGAGTTCCGCGTTACATAACTTACGGTAA
ATGGCCCGCCTGGCTGACCGCCCAACGACCCCCGCCCATTGACGTCAATAATGACGTATGTTCCCATAGT
AACGCCAATAGGGACTTTCCATTGACGTCAATGGGTGGAGTATTTACGGTAAACTGCCCACTTGGCAGTA
CATCAAGTGTATCATATGCCAAGTACGCCCCCTATTGACGTCAATGACGGTAAATGGCCCGCCTGGCATT
ATGCCCAGTACATGACCTTATGGGACTTTCCTACTTGGCAGTACATCTACGTATTAGTCATCGCTATTAC
CATGGTGATGCGGTTTTGGCAGTACATCAATGGGCGTGGATAGCGGTTTGACTCACGGGGATTTCCAAGT
CTCCACCCCATTGACGTCAATGGGAGTTTGTTTTGGCACCAAAATCAACGGGACTTTCCAAAATGTCGTA
ACAACTCCGCCCCATTGACGCAAATGGGCGGTAGGCGTGTACGGTGGGAGGTCTATATAAGCAGAGCTCT
CTGGCTAACTAGAGAACCCACTGCTTACTGGCTTATCGAAATTAATACGACTCACTATAGGGAGACCCAA
GCTGGCTAGCGTTTAAACTTAAGCTTGGTACCGCCACCATGTGGTGGAGGCTGTGGTGGCTGCTGCTGCT
GCTGCTGCTGCTGTGGCCTATGGTCTGGGCTCACGCCGGGGCTCTGCAGCACAGATGCGTGCACGATGCA
ATGCAGGCCCGGGTGAGACAGTCTGTGGCCGACCACCACAAGGCACCTGGAGCCGTGAGCGCCGTGGGCC
TGCCATACGTGACACTGGATGCAGCACACACCGCAGCAGCAGCCGACCCTCGGCCAGGCTCTGCCAGGAG
CGTGGTGCGCGATGTGAACTGGGGCGCCCTGAGAATCGCCGTGAGCACAGAGGACCTGACCGATCCCGCA
TATCACTGCGCCAGGGTGGGACAGCACGTGAAGGACCACGCAGGAGCCATCGTGACCTGTACAGCCGAGG
ATATCCTGACCAATGAGAAGCGCGACATCCTGGTGAAGCACCTGATCCCTCAGGCCGTGCAGCTGCACAC
AGAGCGGCTGAAGGTGCAGCAGGTGCAGGGCAAGTGGAAGGTGACCGACATGGTGGGCGATATCTGCGGC
GACTTTAAGGTGCCACAGGCCCACATCACAGAGGGCTTCTCCAACACCGATTTTGTGATGTACGTGGCCT
CCGTGCCCTCTGAGGAGGGCGTGCTGGCATGGGCAACCACATGTCAGACCTTCTCTGATGGCCACCCAGC
AGTGGGCGTGATCAACATCCCAGCAGCAAATATCGCCAGCAGGTACGACCAGCTGGTGACACGCGTGGTG
ACCCACGAGATGGCACACGCACTGGGCTTTTCCGGACCCTTCTTTAAGGATGCCAGGATCGTGGCCTCTG
TGCCCAACGTGCGCGGCAAGAATTTCGACGTGCCTGTGATCAACAGCTCCACAGCAGTGGCAAAGGCCCG
CGAGCAGTACGGATGCGATACCCTGGAGTATCTGGAGGTGGAGGACCAGGGAGGAGCAGGCAGCGCCGGC
TCCCACATCAAGATGCGGAATGCCCAGGACGAGCTGATGGCACCTGCAGCAGCAGCAGGATACTATACAG
CCCTGACCATGGCCATCTTCCAGGATCTGGGCTTTTACCAGGCCGACTTCAGCAAGGCCGAAGTGATGCC
ATGGGGACAGAACGCAGGATGCGCCTTTCTGACAAATAAGTGTATGGAGCAGAGCGTGACCCAGTGGCCT
GCCATGTTCTGCAATGAGTCCGAGGATGCCATCCGGTGTCCAACATCTAGACTGAGCCTGGGAGCATGTG
GAGTGACCAGACACCCAGGCCTGCCACCTTACTGGCAGTACTTCACCGACCCCAGCCTGGCAGGCCTGAG
CGCCTTCATGGATTACTGCCCCGTGGTGGTGGGTTATTCCAACGGCGCTTGTACCCAGAGGGCATCCGAG
GCACACGCCTCTCTGCTGCCCTTCAACGTGTTTTCCGATGCAGCAAGGTGCATCGACGGAGCCTTTAGAC
CTAAGGCCACCGATGGCATCGTGAAGTCTTACGCCGGCCTGTGCGCCAATGTGCAGTGTGATACCGCCAC
AAGAACCTACAGCGTGCAGGTGCACGGCTCCAACGACTATACAAATTGTACCCCAGGCCTGAGGGTGGAG
CTGAGCACAGTGTCCAACGCCTTCGAGGGAGGAGGATACATCACCTGCCCACCCTATGTGGAGGTGTGCC
AGGGCAATGTGCAGGCCGCCAAGGACGGAGGAAACGAACAGAAACTGATTAGCGAAGAAGACCTGCACCA
CCACCACCACCATTGAGGATCCACTAGTCCAGTGTGGTGGAATTCTGCAGATATCCAGCACAGTGGCGGC
CGCTCGAGTCTAGAGGGCCCGTTTAAACCCGCTGATCAGCCTCGACTGTGCCTTCTAGTTGCCAGCCATC
TGTTGTTTGCCCCTCCCCCGTGCCTTCCTTGACCCTGGAAGGTGCCACTCCCACTGTCCTTTCCTAATAA
AATGAGGAAATTGCATCGCATTGTCTGAGTAGGTGTCATTCTATTCTGGGGGGTGGGGTGGGGCAGGACA
GCAAGGGGGAGGATTGGGAAGACAATAGCAGGCATGCTGGGGATGCGGTGGGCTCTATGGCTTCTGAGGC
GGAAAGAACCAGCTGGGGCTCTAGGGGGTATCCCC
[124 nt withheld, positions 2976-3099]
C
[91 nt withheld, positions 3101-3191]
A
[49 nt withheld, positions 3193-3241]
CCTTTGACGTTGGAGTCCACGTTCTTT
[37 nt withheld, positions 3269-3305]
ACCCTATCTCGGTCTATTCTTTTGATTTATAAGGGATTTTGCCGATTTCGGCCTATTGGTTAAAAAATGA
GCTGATTTAACAAAAATTTAACGCGAATTAATTCTGTGGAATGTGTGTCAGTTAGGGTGTGGAAAGTCCC
CAGGCTCCCCAGCAGGCAGAAGTATGCAAAGCATGCATCTCAATTAGTCAGCAACCAGGTGTGGAAAGTC
CCCAGGCTCCCCAGCAGGCAGAAGTATGCAAAGCATGCATCTCAATTAGTCAGCAACCATAGTCCCGCCC
CTAACTCCGCCCATCCCGCCCCTAACTCCGCCCAGTTCCGCCCATTCTCCGCCCCATGGCTGACTAATTT
TTTTTATTTATGCAGAGGCCGAGGCCGCCTCTGCCTCTGAGCTATTCCAGAAGTAGTGAGGAGGCTTTTT
TGGAGGCCTAGGCTTTTGCAAAAAGCTCCCGGGAGCTTGTATATCCATTTTCGGATCTGATCAGCACGTG
ATGAAAAAGCCTGAACTCACCGCGACGTCTGTCGAGAAGTTTCTGATCGAAAAGTTCGACAGCGTCTCCG
ACCTGATGCAGCTCTCGGAGGGCGAAGAATCTCGTGCTTTCAGCTTCGATGTAGGAGGGCGTGGATATGT
CCTGCGGGTAAATAGCTGCGCCGATGGTTTCTACAAAGATCGTTATGTTTATCGGCACTTTGCATCGGCC
GCGCTCCCGATTCCGGAAGTGCTTGACATTGGGGAATTCAGCGAGAGCCTGACCTATTGCATCTCCCGCC
GTGCACAGGGTGTCACGTTGCAAGACCTGCCTGAAACCGAACTGCCCGCTGTTCTGCAGCCGGTCGCGGA
GGCCATGGATGCGATCGCTGCGGCCGATCTTAGCCAGACGAGCGGGTTCGGCCCATTCGGACCGCAAGGA
ATCGGTCAATACACTACATGGCGTGATTTCATATGCGCGATTGCTGATCCCCATGTGTATCACTGGCAAA
CTGTGATGGACGACACCGTCAGTGCGTCCGTCGCGCAGGCTCTCGATGAGCTGATGCTTTGGGCCGAGGA
CTGCCCCGAAGTCCGGCACCTCGTGCACGCGGATTTCGGCTCCAACAATGTCCTGACGGACAATGGCCGC
ATAACAGCGGTCATTGACTGGAGCGAGGCGATGTTCGGGGATTCCCAATACGAGGTCGCCAACATCTTCT
TCTGGAGGCCGTGGTTGGCTTGTATGGAGCAGCAGACGCGCTACTTCGAGCGGAGGCATCCGGAGCTTGC
AGGATCGCCGCGGCTCCGGGCGTATATGCTCCGCATTGGTCTTGACCAACTCTATCAGAGCTTGGTTGAC
GGCAATTTCGATGATGCAGCTTGGGCGCAGGGTCGATGCGACGCAATCGTCCGATCCGGAGCCGGGACTG
TCGGGCGTACACAAATCGCCCGCAGAAGCGCGGCCGTCTGGACCGATGGCTGTGTAGAAGTACTCGCCGA
TAGTGGAAACCGACGCCCCAGCACTCGTCCGAGGGCAAAGGAATAGCACGTGCTACGAGATTTCGATTCC
ACCGCCGCCTTCTATGAAAGGTTGGGCTTCGGAATCGTTTTCCGGGACGCCGGCTGGATGATCCTCCAGC
GCGGGGATCTCATGCTGGAGTTCTTCGCCCACCCCAACTTGTTTATTGCAGCTTATAATGGTTACAAATA
AAGCAATAGCATCACAAATTTCACAAATAAAGCATTTTTTTCACTGCATTCTAGTTGTGGTTTGTCCAAA
CTCATCAATGTATCTTATCATGTCTGTATACCGTCGACCTCTAGCTAGAGCTTGGCGTAATCATGGTCAT
AGCTGTTTCCTGTGTGAAATTGTTATCCGCTCACAATTCCACACAACATACGAGCCGGAAGCATAAAGTG
TAAAGCCTGGGGTGCCTAATGAGTGAGCTAACTCACATTAATTGCGTTGCGCTCACTGCCCGCTTTCCAG
TCGGGAAACCTGTCGTGCCAGCTGCATTAATGAATCGGCCAACGCGCGGGGAGAGGCGGTTTGCGTATTG
GGCGCTCTTCCGCTTCCTCGCTCACTGACTCGCTGCGCTCGGTCGTTCGGCTGCGGCGAGCGGTATCAGC
TCACTCAAAGGCGGTAATACGGTTATCCACAGAATCAGGGGATAACGCAGGAAAGAACATGTGAGCAAAA
GGCCAGCAAAAGGCCAGGAACCGTAAAAAGGCCGCGTTGCTGGCGTTTTTCCATAGGCTCCGCCCCCCTG
ACGAGCATCACAAAAATCGACGCTCAAGTCAGAGGTGGCGAAACCCGACAGGACTATAAAGATACCAGGC
GTTTCCCCCTGGAAGCTCCCTCGTGCGCTCTCCTGTTCCGACCCTGCCGCTTACCGGATACCTGTCCGCC
TTTCTCCCTTCGGGAAGCGTGGCGCTTTCTCATAGCTCACGCTGTAGGTATCTCAGTTCGGTGTAGGTCG
TTCGCTCCAAGCTGGGCTGTGTGCACGAACCCCCCGTTCAGCCCGACCGCTGCGCCTTATCCGGTAACTA
TCGTCTTGAGTCCAACCCGGTAAGACACGACTTATCGCCACTGGCAGCAGCCACTGGTAACAGGATTAGC
AGAGCGAGGTATGTAGGCGGTGCTACAGAGTTCTTGAAGTGGTGGCCTAACTACGGCTACACTAGAAGAA
CAGTATTTGGTATCTGCGCTCTGCTGAAGCCAGTTACCTTCGGAAAAAGAGTTGGTAGCTCTTGATCCGG
CAAACAAACCACCGCTGGTAGCGGTGGTTTTTTTGTTTGCAAGCAGCAGATTACGCGCAGAAAAAAAGGA
TCTCAAGAAGATCCTTTGATCTTTTCTACGGGGTCTGACGCTCAGTGGAACGAAAACTCACGTTAAGGGA
TTTTGGTCATGAGATTATCAAAAAGGATCTTCACCTAGATCCTTTTAAATTAAAAATGAAGTTTTAAATC
AATCTAAAGTATATATGAGTAAACTTGGTCTGACAGTTACCAATGCTTAATCAGTGAGGCACCTATCTCA
GCGATCTGTCTATTTCGTTCATCCATAGTTGCCTGACTCCCCGTCGTGTAGATAACTACGATACGGGAGG
GCTTACCATCTGGCCCCAGTGCTGCAATGATACCGCGAGACCCACGCTCACCGGCTCCAGATTTATCAGC
AATAAACCAGCCAGCCGGAAGGGCCGAGCGCAGAAGTGGTCCTGCAACTTTATCCGCCTCCATCCAGTCT
ATTAATTGTTGCCGGGAAGCTAGAGTAAGTAGTTCGCCAGTTAATAGTTTGCGCAACGTTGTTGCCATTG
CTACAGGCATCGTGGTGTCACGCTCGTCGTTTGGTATGGCTTCATTCAGCTCCGGTTCCCAACGATCAAG
GCGAGTTACATGATCCCCCATGTTGTGCAAAAAAGCGGTTAGCTCCTTCGGTCCTCCGATCGTTGTCAGA
AGTAAGTTGGCCGCAGTGTTATCACTCATGGTTATGGCAGCACTGCATAATTCTCTTACTGTCATGCCAT
CCGTAAGATGCTTTTCTGTGACTGGTGAGTACTCAACCAAGTCATTCTGAGAATAGTGTATGCGGCGACC
GAGTTGCTCTTGCCCGGCGTCAATACGGGATAATACCGCGCCACATAGCAGAACTTTAAAAGTGCTCATC
ATTGGAAAACGTTCTTCGGGGCGAAAACTCTCAAGGATCTTACCGCTGTTGAGATCCAGTTCGATGTAAC
CCACTCGTGCACCCAACTGATCTTCAGCATCTTTTACTTTCACCAGCGTTTCTGGGTGAGCAAAAACAGG
AAGGCAAAATGCCGCAAAAAAGGGAATAAGGGCGACACGGAAATGTTGAATACTCATACTCTTCCTTTTT
CAATATTATTGAAGCATTTATCAGGGTTATTGTCTCATGAGCGGATACATATTTGAATGTATTTAGAAAA
ATAAACAAATAGGGGTTCCGCGCACATTTCCCCGAAAAGTGCCACCTGACGTCGACGGATCGGGAGATCT
CCCGATCCCCTATGGTGCACTCTCAGTACAATC
Features (pLannotate 1.2.2; 21 found; start..end, strand, type, name):
    185..564     +  enhancer       CMV enhancer: human cytomegalovirus immediate early enhancer
    565..768     +  promoter       CMV promoter: human cytomegalovirus (CMV) immediate early promoter
    764..797     +  LTR            5' LTR (truncated) (fragment): truncated 5' long terminal repeat (LTR) from HIV-1
    813..831     +  promoter       T7 promoter: promoter for bacteriophage T7 RNA polymerase
    936..2555    +  CDS            gp63 (fragment): GP63_LEIMA - Experimental evidence at protein level: Swiss-Prot protein existence level 1. Has an integral role during the infection of macrophages in the mammalian host. From Leishmania major.
   2586..2602    +  CDS            9xHis (fragment): 9xHis affinity tag
   2706..2930    +  polyA_signal   bGH poly(A) signal: bovine growth hormone polyadenylation signal
   2934..2955    +  promoter       SV40 promoter (fragment): SV40 enhancer and early promoter
   2976..3404    +  rep_origin     f1 ori (sequence partly withheld): f1 bacteriophage origin of replication; arrow indicates direction of (+) strand synthesis
   3418..3747    +  promoter       SV40 promoter: SV40 enhancer and early promoter
   3796..4821    +  CDS            HygR: aminoglycoside phosphotransferase from E. coli; aph(4)-Ia; confers resistance to hygromycin
   4831..4956    +  CDS            ble (fragment): BLE_KLEPN - Experimental evidence at protein level: Swiss-Prot protein existence level 1. Binding protein with a strong affinity to the bleomycin family of antibiotics. Binds to CL990; an antimitotic-antibiotic compound. From Klebsiella pneumoniae.
   4951..5072    +  polyA_signal   SV40 poly(A) signal: SV40 polyadenylation signal
   5145..5161    -  protein_bind   lac operator: The lac repressor binds to the lac operator to inhibit transcription in E. coli. This inhibition can be relieved by adding lactose or isopropyl-β-D-thiogalactopyranoside (IPTG). lac repressor encoded by lacI
   5169..5199    -  promoter       lac promoter: promoter for the E. coli lac operon
   5214..5235    -  protein_bind   CAP binding site: CAP binding activates transcription in the presence of cAMP. E. coli catabolite activator protein
   5248..5340    -  CDS            lacI (fragment): lac repressor; lacI; The lac repressor binds to the lac operator to inhibit transcription in E. coli. This inhibition can be relieved by adding lactose or isopropyl-β-D-thiogalactopyranoside (IPTG).
   5523..6111    -  rep_origin     ori: high-copy-number ColE1/pMB1/pBR322/pUC origin of replication
   6282..7142    -  CDS            AmpR: β-lactamase; bla; confers resistance to ampicillin, carbenicillin, and related antibiotics
   7143..7247    -  promoter       AmpR promoter: bla
   7306..30      -  misc_feature   bom (fragment) (across the origin): basis of mobility region from pBR322
