[The description below was written by a language model from this plasmid's Addgene catalogue record and pLannotate feature annotations shown in this document.]
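Description:
Lmajor_gp63_10_0460_P460G_D463N_S465A is a 7.3 kb mammalian expression plasmid built on the pcDNA3.1/Hygro(+) backbone. It is propagated in E. coli through a high-copy ColE1/pUC-type origin with ampicillin resistance (β-lactamase under its own promoter), and it also carries an f1 phage origin. For selection in mammalian cells, an SV40 early promoter drives the hygromycin phosphotransferase gene, followed by an SV40 polyadenylation signal. Several short annotated fragments (HIV-1 LTR, ble, lacI, bom and a partial SV40 promoter) are probably backbone remnants or chance matches rather than functional elements.

The payload is the Leishmania major GP63 gene from chromosome 10 (LmjF.10.0460), a surface metalloprotease and virulence factor, carrying three substitutions in the substrate binding site: P460G, D463N and S465A. The coding sequence was inserted between KpnI and BamHI, downstream of the CMV immediate early enhancer/promoter and a T7 promoter, and is terminated by the bovine growth hormone polyadenylation signal. According to the depositor, the parasite's own secretion signal was removed and replaced with a Kozak consensus, a start codon and the synthetic secrecon signal peptide, which should favour translation and secretion from mammalian cells. The protein is fused at its C terminus to a backbone-encoded Myc-His tag for detection and affinity purification; the feature table identifies only the His portion.

The construct is intended for producing the mutant GP63 in mammalian cells. The associated study examines how diversification of GP63 affects chemokine suppression by Leishmania, so this variant presumably serves to test how these binding-site residues contribute to that activity.
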