Addgene plasmid #171645: Lmajor_gp63_10_0460_P460G_D463N_S465A
Purpose: Expression of L. major glcyoprotein-63 (P460G_D463N_S465A) with substrate binding site mutations from chromosome 10 in mammalian cells
Depositing lab: Dennis Ko. Depositing organization: Duke University. Publication: Variation in Leishmania chemokine suppression driven by diversification of the GP63 virulence factor. Antonia AL, Barnes AB, Martin AT, Wang L, Ko DC. PLoS Negl Trop Dis. 2021 Oct 28;15(10):e0009224. doi: 10.1371/journal.pntd.0009224. eCollection 2021 Oct. PubMed 34710089.
Backbone
  Vector backbone: pcDNA3.1/Hygro(+)
  Vector type: Mammalian Expression
  Selectable markers: Hygromycin
Growth in bacteria
  Bacterial resistance: Ampicillin, 100 μg/mL
  Growth temperature: 37°C
  Growth strain: DH5alpha
  Copy number: Unknown
Gene/Insert
  Gene/Insert name: LmjF.10.0460 P460G D463N S465A
  Species: L. major
  Mutation: P460G; D463N; S465A
  Tag / fusion protein: Myc-His (C terminal on backbone)
  Cloning method: Restriction Enzyme; 5′ cloning site KpnI (unknown if destroyed); 3′ cloning site BamHI (unknown if destroyed)
Terms and licenses: Academic/Nonprofit Terms; Industry Terms: Not Available to Industry
Depositor comments: The sequence encoding the endogenous secretion signal peptide was removed and replaced with a Kozak consensus, start codon, and secrecon signal peptide sequence.
How to cite: Lmajor_gp63_10_0460_P460G_D463N_S465A was a gift from Dennis Ko (Addgene plasmid # 171645 ; http://n2t.net/addgene:171645 ; RRID:Addgene_171645)
